>Addgene plasmid #18015 | pcDNA3.1 FLIPglu-30uDelta13V | depositor full sequence | sequence record 8771 | Author sequence
GACGGATCGGGAGATCTCCCGATCCCCTATGGTGCACTCTCAGTACAATCTGCTCTGATGCCGCATAGTT
AAGCCAGTATCTGCTCCCTGCTTGTGTGTTGGAGGTCGCTGAGTAGTGCGCGAGCAAAATTTAAGCTACA
ACAAGGCAAGGCTTGACCGACAATTGCATGAAGAATCTGCTTAGGGTTAGGCGTTTTGCGCTGCTTCGCG
ATGTACGGGCCAGATATACGCGTTGACATTGATTATTGACTAGTTATTAATAGTAATCAATTACGGGGTC
ATTAGTTCATAGCCCATATATGGAGTTCCGCGTTACATAACTTACGGTAAATGGCCCGCCTGGCTGACCG
CCCAACGACCCCCGCCCATTGACGTCAATAATGACGTATGTTCCCATAGTAACGCCAATAGGGACTTTCC
ATTGACGTCAATGGGTGGAGTATTTACGGTAAACTGCCCACTTGGCAGTACATCAAGTGTATCATATGCC
AAGTACGCCCCCTATTGACGTCAATGACGGTAAATGGCCCGCCTGGCATTATGCCCAGTACATGACCTTA
TGGGACTTTCCTACTTGGCAGTACATCTACGTATTAGTCATCGCTATTACCATGGTGATGCGGTTTTGGC
AGTACATCAATGGGCGTGGATAGCGGTTTGACTCACGGGGATTTCCAAGTCTCCACCCCATTGACGTCAA
TGGGAGTTTGTTTTGGCACCAAAATCAACGGGACTTTCCAAAATGTCGTAACAACTCCGCCCCATTGACG
CAAATGGGCGGTAGGCGTGTACGGTGGGAGGTCTATATAAGCAGAGCTCTCTGGCTAACTAGAGAACCCA
CTGCTTACTGGCTTATCGAAATTAATACGACTCACTATAGGGAGACCCAAGCTGGCTAGCGTTTAAACTT
AAGCTTGGTACCGAGCTCGGATCCGGGCCGCATGGTGAGCAAGGGCGAGGAGCTGTTCACCGGGGTGGTG
CCCATCCTGGTCGAGCTGGACGGCGACGTAAACGGCCACAAGTTCAGCGTGTCCGGCGAGGGCGAGGGCG
ATGCCACCTACGGCAAGCTGACCCTGAAGTTCATCTGCACCACCGGCAAGCTGCCCGTGCCCTGGCCCAC
CCTCGTGACCACCCTGACCTGGGGCGTGCAGTGCTTCAGCCGCTACCCCGACCACATGAAGCAGCACGAC
TTCTTCAAGTCCGCCATGCCCGAAGGCTACGTCCAGGAGCGCACCATCTTCTTCAAGGACGACGGCAACT
ACAAGACCCGCGCCGAGGTGAAGTTCGAGGGCGACACCCTGGTGAACCGCATCGAGCTGAAGGGCATCGA
CTTCAAGGAGGACGGCAACATCCTGGGGCACAAGCTGGAGTACAACTACATCAGCCACAACGTCTATATC
ACCGCCGACAAGCAGAAGAACGGCATCAAGGCCAACTTCAAGATCCGCCACAACATCGAGGACGGCAGCG
TGCAGCTCGCCGACCACTACCAGCAGAACACCCCCATCGGCGACGGCCCCGTGCTGCTGCCCGACAACCA
CTACCTGAGCACCCAGTCCGCCCTGAGCAAAGACCCCAACGAGAAGCGCGATCACATGGTCCTGCTGGAG
TTCGTGACCGCCGCCGGGATCGCTGATACTCGCATTGGTGTAACAATCTATAAGTACGACGATAACTTTA
TGTCTGTAGTGCGCAAGGCTATTGAGCAAGATGCGAAAGCCGCGCCAGATGTTCAGCTGCTGATGAATGA
TTCTCAGAATGACCAGTCCAAGCAGAACGATCAGATCGACGTATTGCTGGCGAAAGGGGTGAAGGCACTG
GCAATCAACCTGGTTGACCCGGCAGCTGCGGGTACGGTGATTGAGAAAGCGCGTGGGCAAAACGTGCCGG
TGGTTTTCTTCAACAAAGAACCGTCTCGTAAGGCGCTGGATAGCTACGACAAAGCCTACTACGTTGGCAC
TGACTCCAAAGAGTCCGGCATTATTCAAGGCGATTTGATTGCTAAACACTGGGCGGCGAATCAGGGTTGG
GATCTGAACAAAGACGGTCAGATTCAGTTCGTACTGCTGAAAGGTGAACCGGGCCATCCGGCGGCAGAAG
CACGTACCACTTACGTGATTAAAGAATTGAACGATAAAGGCATCAAAACTGAACAGTTACAGTTAGATAC
CGCAATGTGGGACACCGCTCAGGCGAAAGATAAGATGGACGCCTGGCTGTCTGGCCCGAACGCCAACAAA
ATCGAAGTGGTTATCGCCAACAACGATGCGATGGCAATGGGCGCGGTTGAAGCGCTGAAAGCACACAACA
AGTCCAGCATTCCGGTGTTTGGCGTCGATGCGCTGCCAGAAGCGCTGGCGCTGGTGAAATCCGGTGCACT
GGCGGGCACCGTACTGAACGATGCTAACAACCAGGCGAAAGCGACCTTTGATCTGGCGAAAAACCTGGCC
GATGGTAAAGGTGCGGCTGATGGCACCAACTGGAAAATCGACAACAAAGTGGTCCGCGTACCTTATGTTG
GCGTAGATAAAGACAACCTGGCTCTCGAGCTGTTCACCGGGGTGGTGCCCATCCTGGTCGAGCTGGACGG
CGACGTAAACGGCCACAAGTTCAGCGTGTCCGGCGAGGGCGAGGGCGATGCCACCTACGGCAAGCTGACC
CTGAAGCTGATCTGCACCACCGGCAAGCTGCCCGTGCCCTGGCCCACCCTCGTGACCACCCTGGGCTACG
GCCTGCAGTGCTTCGCCCGCTACCCCGACCACATGAAGCAGCACGACTTCTTCAAGTCCGCCATGCCCGA
AGGCTACGTCCAGGAGCGCACCATCTTCTTCAAGGACGACGGCAACTACAAGACCCGCGCCGAGGTGAAG
TTCGAGGGCGACACCCTGGTGAACCGCATCGAGCTGAAGGGCATCGACTTCAAGGAGGACGGCAACATCC
TGGGGCACAAGCTGGAGTACAACTACAACAGCCACAACGTCTATATCACCGCCGACAAGCAGAAGAACGG
CATCAAGGCCAACTTCAAGATCCGCCACAACATCGAGGACGGCGGCGTGCAGCTCGCCGACCACTACCAG
CAGAACACCCCCATCGGCGACGGCCCCGTGCTGCTGCCCGACAACCACTACCTGAGCTACCAGTCCGCCC
TGAGCAAAGACCCCAACGAGAAGCGCGATCACATGGTCCTGCTGGAGTTCGTGACCGCCGCCGGGATCAC
TCTCGGCATGGACGAGCTGTACAAGTAAAAGCTATCTAGACCCAGCTTTCTTGTACAAAGTGGTGTAGTT
AATTCATGATGGCCGCTGCAGGTCGACCTCGAGGGGGGGCCCGGTACCCAATTCGCCCTATAGTGAGTCG
TATTACGCGCGGATCCACTAGTCCAGTGTGGTGGAATTCTGCAGATATCCAGCACAGTGGCGGCCGCTCG
AGTCTAGAGGGCCCGTTTAAACCCGCTGATCAGCCTCGACTGTGCCTTCTAGTTGCCAGCCATCTGTTGT
TTGCCCCTCCCCCGTGCCTTCCTTGACCCTGGAAGGTGCCACTCCCACTGTCCTTTCCTAATAAAATGAG
GAAATTGCATCGCATTGTCTGAGTAGGTGTCATTCTATTCTGGGGGGTGGGGTGGGGCAGGACAGCAAGG
GGGAGGATTGGGAAGACAATAGCAGGCATGCTGGGGATGCGGTGGGCTCTATGGCTTCTGAGGCGGAAAG
AACCAGCTGGGGCTCTAGGGGGTATCCCC
[124 nt withheld, positions 3740-3863]
C
[91 nt withheld, positions 3865-3955]
A
[49 nt withheld, positions 3957-4005]
CCTTTGACGTTGGAGTCCACGTTCTTT
[37 nt withheld, positions 4033-4069]
ACCCTATCTCGGTCTATTCTTTTGATTTATAAGGGATTTTGCCGATTTCGGCCTATTGGTTAAAAAATGA
GCTGATTTAACAAAAATTTAACGCGAATTAATTCTGTGGAATGTGTGTCAGTTAGGGTGTGGAAAGTCCC
CAGGCTCCCCAGCAGGCAGAAGTATGCAAAGCATGCATCTCAATTAGTCAGCAACCAGGTGTGGAAAGTC
CCCAGGCTCCCCAGCAGGCAGAAGTATGCAAAGCATGCATCTCAATTAGTCAGCAACCATAGTCCCGCCC
CTAACTCCGCCCATCCCGCCCCTAACTCCGCCCAGTTCCGCCCATTCTCCGCCCCATGGCTGACTAATTT
TTTTTATTTATGCAGAGGCCGAGGCCGCCTCTGCCTCTGAGCTATTCCAGAAGTAGTGAGGAGGCTTTTT
TGGAGGCCTAGGCTTTTGCAAAAAGCTCCCGGGAGCTTGTATATCCATTTTCGGATCTGATCAAGAGACA
GGATGAGGATCGTTTCGCATGATTGAACAAGATGGATTGCACGCAGGTTCTCCGGCCGCTTGGGTGGAGA
GGCTATTCGGCTATGACTGGGCACAACAGACAATCGGCTGCTCTGATGCCGCCGTGTTCCGGCTGTCAGC
GCAGGGGCGCCCGGTTCTTTTTGTCAAGACCGACCTGTCCGGTGCCCTGAATGAACTGCAGGACGAGGCA
GCGCGGCTATCGTGGCTGGCCACGACGGGCGTTCCTTGCGCAGCTGTGCTCGACGTTGTCACTGAAGCGG
GAAGGGACTGGCTGCTATTGGGCGAAGTGCCGGGGCAGGATCTCCTGTCATCTCACCTTGCTCCTGCCGA
GAAAGTATCCATCATGGCTGATGCAATGCGGCGGCTGCATACGCTTGATCCGGCTACCTGCCCATTCGAC
CACCAAGCGAAACATCGCATCGAGCGAGCACGTACTCGGATGGAAGCCGGTCTTGTCGATCAGGATGATC
TGGACGAAGAGCATCAGGGGCTCGCGCCAGCCGAACTGTTCGCCAGGCTCAAGGCGCGCATGCCCGACGG
CGAGGATCTCGTCGTGACCCATGGCGATGCCTGCTTGCCGAATATCATGGTGGAAAATGGCCGCTTTTCT
GGATTCATCGACTGTGGCCGGCTGGGTGTGGCGGACCGCTATCAGGACATAGCGTTGGCTACCCGTGATA
TTGCTGAAGAGCTTGGCGGCGAATGGGCTGACCGCTTCCTCGTGCTTTACGGTATCGCCGCTCCCGATTC
GCAGCGCATCGCCTTCTATCGCCTTCTTGACGAGTTCTTCTGAGCGGGACTCTGGGGTTCGAAATGACCG
ACCAAGCGACGCCCAACCTGCCATCACGAGATTTCGATTCCACCGCCGCCTTCTATGAAAGGTTGGGCTT
CGGAATCGTTTTCCGGGACGCCGGCTGGATGATCCTCCAGCGCGGGGATCTCATGCTGGAGTTCTTCGCC
CACCCCAACTTGTTTATTGCAGCTTATAATGGTTACAAATAAAGCAATAGCATCACAAATTTCACAAATA
AAGCATTTTTTTCACTGCATTCTAGTTGTGGTTTGTCCAAACTCATCAATGTATCTTATCATGTCTGTAT
ACCGTCGACCTCTAGCTAGAGCTTGGCGTAATCATGGTCATAGCTGTTTCCTGTGTGAAATTGTTATCCG
CTCACAATTCCACACAACATACGAGCCGGAAGCATAAAGTGTAAAGCCTGGGGTGCCTAATGAGTGAGCT
AACTCACATTAATTGCGTTGCGCTCACTGCCCGCTTTCCAGTCGGGAAACCTGTCGTGCCAGCTGCATTA
ATGAATCGGCCAACGCGCGGGGAGAGGCGGTTTGCGTATTGGGCGCTCTTCCGCTTCCTCGCTCACTGAC
TCGCTGCGCTCGGTCGTTCGGCTGCGGCGAGCGGTATCAGCTCACTCAAAGGCGGTAATACGGTTATCCA
CAGAATCAGGGGATAACGCAGGAAAGAACATGTGAGCAAAAGGCCAGCAAAAGGCCAGGAACCGTAAAAA
GGCCGCGTTGCTGGCGTTTTTCCATAGGCTCCGCCCCCCTGACGAGCATCACAAAAATCGACGCTCAAGT
CAGAGGTGGCGAAACCCGACAGGACTATAAAGATACCAGGCGTTTCCCCCTGGAAGCTCCCTCGTGCGCT
CTCCTGTTCCGACCCTGCCGCTTACCGGATACCTGTCCGCCTTTCTCCCTTCGGGAAGCGTGGCGCTTTC
TCATAGCTCACGCTGTAGGTATCTCAGTTCGGTGTAGGTCGTTCGCTCCAAGCTGGGCTGTGTGCACGAA
CCCCCCGTTCAGCCCGACCGCTGCGCCTTATCCGGTAACTATCGTCTTGAGTCCAACCCGGTAAGACACG
ACTTATCGCCACTGGCAGCAGCCACTGGTAACAGGATTAGCAGAGCGAGGTATGTAGGCGGTGCTACAGA
GTTCTTGAAGTGGTGGCCTAACTACGGCTACACTAGAAGAACAGTATTTGGTATCTGCGCTCTGCTGAAG
CCAGTTACCTTCGGAAAAAGAGTTGGTAGCTCTTGATCCGGCAAACAAACCACCGCTGGTAGCGGTTTTT
TTGTTTGCAAGCAGCAGATTACGCGCAGAAAAAAAGGATCTCAAGAAGATCCTTTGATCTTTTCTACGGG
GTCTGACGCTCAGTGGAACGAAAACTCACGTTAAGGGATTTTGGTCATGAGATTATCAAAAAGGATCTTC
ACCTAGATCCTTTTAAATTAAAAATGAAGTTTTAAATCAATCTAAAGTATATATGAGTAAACTTGGTCTG
ACAGTTACCAATGCTTAATCAGTGAGGCACCTATCTCAGCGATCTGTCTATTTCGTTCATCCATAGTTGC
CTGACTCCCCGTCGTGTAGATAACTACGATACGGGAGGGCTTACCATCTGGCCCCAGTGCTGCAATGATA
CCGCGAGACCCACGCTCACCGGCTCCAGATTTATCAGCAATAAACCAGCCAGCCGGAAGGGCCGAGCGCA
GAAGTGGTCCTGCAACTTTATCCGCCTCCATCCAGTCTATTAATTGTTGCCGGGAAGCTAGAGTAAGTAG
TTCGCCAGTTAATAGTTTGCGCAACGTTGTTGCCATTGCTACAGGCATCGTGGTGTCACGCTCGTCGTTT
GGTATGGCTTCATTCAGCTCCGGTTCCCAACGATCAAGGCGAGTTACATGATCCCCCATGTTGTGCAAAA
AAGCGGTTAGCTCCTTCGGTCCTCCGATCGTTGTCAGAAGTAAGTTGGCCGCAGTGTTATCACTCATGGT
TATGGCAGCACTGCATAATTCTCTTACTGTCATGCCATCCGTAAGATGCTTTTCTGTGACTGGTGAGTAC
TCAACCAAGTCATTCTGAGAATAGTGTATGCGGCGACCGAGTTGCTCTTGCCCGGCGTCAATACGGGATA
ATACCGCGCCACATAGCAGAACTTTAAAAGTGCTCATCATTGGAAAACGTTCTTCGGGGCGAAAACTCTC
AAGGATCTTACCGCTGTTGAGATCCAGTTCGATGTAACCCACTCGTGCACCCAACTGATCTTCAGCATCT
TTTACTTTCACCAGCGTTTCTGGGTGAGCAAAAACAGGAAGGCAAAATGCCGCAAAAAAGGGAATAAGGG
CGACACGGAAATGTTGAATACTCATACTCTTCCTTTTTCAATATTATTGAAGCATTTATCAGGGTTATTG
TCTCATGAGCGGATACATATTTGAATGTATTTAGAAAAATAAACAAATAGGGGTTCCGCGCACATTTCCC
CGAAAAGTGCCACCTGACGTC
Features (pLannotate 1.2.2; 25 found; start..end, strand, type, name):
     28..80      -  misc_feature   bom (fragment): basis of mobility region from pBR322
    235..614     +  enhancer       CMV enhancer: human cytomegalovirus immediate early enhancer
    615..818     +  promoter       CMV promoter: human cytomegalovirus (CMV) immediate early promoter
    814..847     +  LTR            5' LTR (truncated) (fragment): truncated 5' long terminal repeat (LTR) from HIV-1
    863..881     +  promoter       T7 promoter: promoter for bacteriophage T7 RNA polymerase
    948..1628    +  CDS            Enhanced Cyan-Emitting GFP: Enhanced Cyan-Emitting GFP is a basic (constitutively fluorescent) cyan fluorescent protein published in 2002, derived from Aequorea victoria.
   1596..2543    +  CDS            mglB: DGAL_ECOLI - Experimental evidence at protein level: Swiss-Prot protein existence level 1. This protein is involved in the active transport of galactose and glucose. It plays a role in the chemotaxis towards the two sugars by interacting with the trg chemoreceptor. From Escherichia coli (strain K12).
   2547..3248    +  CDS            Venus: yellow fluorescent protein (YFP) with fast and efficient maturation (Nagai et al., 2002) mammalian codon-optimized
   3260..3284    -  protein_bind   attB2: mutant version of attB; recombination site for the Gateway® BP reaction BP Clonase™
   3312..3338    +  misc_feature   MCS (fragment): pBluescript multiple cloning site
   3347..3365    -  promoter       T7 promoter: promoter for bacteriophage T7 RNA polymerase
   3470..3694    +  polyA_signal   bGH poly(A) signal: bovine growth hormone polyadenylation signal
   3698..3719    +  promoter       SV40 promoter (fragment): SV40 enhancer and early promoter
   3740..4168    +  rep_origin     f1 ori (sequence partly withheld): f1 bacteriophage origin of replication; arrow indicates direction of (+) strand synthesis
   4182..4511    +  promoter       SV40 promoter: SV40 enhancer and early promoter
   4578..5369    +  CDS            neo: KKA2_KLEPN - Also known as kan, nptII. Experimental evidence at protein level: Swiss-Prot protein existence level 1. Resistance to kanamycin, neomycin, paromomycin, ribostamycin, butirosin and gentamicin B. From Klebsiella pneumoniae.
   5393..5551    +  CDS            ble (fragment): BLE_KLEPN - Experimental evidence at protein level: Swiss-Prot protein existence level 1. Binding protein with a strong affinity to the bleomycin family of antibiotics. Binds to CL990; an antimitotic-antibiotic compound. From Klebsiella pneumoniae.
   5546..5667    +  polyA_signal   SV40 poly(A) signal: SV40 polyadenylation signal
   5740..5756    -  protein_bind   lac operator: The lac repressor binds to the lac operator to inhibit transcription in E. coli. This inhibition can be relieved by adding lactose or isopropyl-β-D-thiogalactopyranoside (IPTG). lac repressor encoded by lacI
   5764..5794    -  promoter       lac promoter: promoter for the E. coli lac operon
   5809..5830    -  protein_bind   CAP binding site: CAP binding activates transcription in the presence of cAMP. E. coli catabolite activator protein
   5843..5935    -  CDS            lacI (fragment): lac repressor; lacI; The lac repressor binds to the lac operator to inhibit transcription in E. coli. This inhibition can be relieved by adding lactose or isopropyl-β-D-thiogalactopyranoside (IPTG).
   6118..6703    -  rep_origin     ori: high-copy-number ColE1/pMB1/pBR322/pUC origin of replication
   6874..7734    -  CDS            AmpR: β-lactamase; bla; confers resistance to ampicillin, carbenicillin, and related antibiotics
   7735..7839    -  promoter       AmpR promoter: bla
