[The description below was written by a language model from this plasmid's Addgene catalogue record and pLannotate feature annotations shown in this document.]
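Description:
pcDNA3.1 FLIPglu-30uDelta13V is a mammalian expression plasmid built on the pcDNA3.1(+) backbone that encodes a genetically encoded FRET sensor for glucose. It is maintained in E. coli at high copy through a ColE1/pUC-type origin with ampicillin selection from the β-lactamase gene, and it also carries an f1 origin. For mammalian cells, an SV40 early promoter drives the neomycin phosphotransferase gene, terminated by an SV40 poly(A) signal, allowing G418 selection of stable transfectants.

The payload, an insert of about 2.4 kb cloned between HindIII and EcoRI, is a single open reading frame in which the E. coli periplasmic glucose/galactose-binding protein MglB is sandwiched between ECFP at the N terminus and the yellow fluorescent protein Venus at the C terminus. Expression is driven by the CMV immediate-early enhancer and promoter and terminated by the bovine growth hormone polyadenylation signal; a T7 promoter upstream of the insert serves as a sequencing primer site. In sensors of this design, sugar binding changes the conformation of the binding protein and thereby alters energy transfer between the cyan donor and yellow acceptor, giving a ratiometric optical readout of glucose concentration. The MglB moiety carries a D154A substitution, and the "30u" and "Delta13" in the name probably denote the sensor's affinity class and a deletion variant, although the record does not define either term. The feature table also shows a residual attB2 Gateway site and a polylinker fragment downstream of Venus, apparently left over from earlier cloning steps. The associated publication concerns plasma membrane transporter activity during ER transit, consistent with use of the sensor for imaging glucose dynamics in living mammalian cells.
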