Addgene plasmid #18015: pcDNA3.1 FLIPglu-30uDelta13V
Depositing lab: Wolf Frommer. Depositing organization: Carnegie Institution for Science. Publication: Facilitative plasma membrane transporters function during ER transit. Takanaga H, Frommer WB. FASEB J. 2010 Aug . 24(8):2849-58. 10.1096/fj.09-146472 PubMed 20354141.
Backbone
  Vector backbone: pcDNA3.1(+)
  Backbone manufacturer: Invitrogen
  Backbone size w/o insert (bp): 5428
  Vector type: Mammalian Expression
  Selectable markers: Neomycin (select with G418)
Growth in bacteria
  Bacterial resistance: Ampicillin, 100 μg/mL
  Growth temperature: 37°C
  Growth strain: DH5alpha
  Copy number: High Copy
Gene/Insert
  Gene/Insert name: FLIPglu D154A Delta13 (alt names: ECFP-mglB-Venus; Periplasmic glucose binding)
  Species: E. coli
  Insert size (bp): 2400
  Mutation: mglB-D154A
  Tag / fusion protein: ECFP (N terminal on insert); Venus (C terminal on insert)
  Cloning method: Restriction Enzyme; 5′ cloning site HindIII (not destroyed); 3′ cloning site EcoRI (not destroyed)
  Sequencing primers: 5′ T7 Fwd
Terms and licenses: Academic/Nonprofit Terms; Industry Terms: Not Available to Industry
How to cite: pcDNA3.1 FLIPglu-30uDelta13V was a gift from Wolf Frommer (Addgene plasmid # 18015 ; http://n2t.net/addgene:18015 ; RRID:Addgene_18015)
