>Addgene plasmid #18015 | pcDNA3.1 FLIPglu-30uDelta13V | addgene partial sequence | sequence record 23954 | 18015 with FLIPglu (ggcgtccatcttatctttcg)
AGGCNATGCGGTNCTACTGTAACTGTTCAGTTTTGATGCCTTTATCGTTCAATTCTTTAATCACGTAAGT
GGTACGTGCTTCTGCAGCCGGATGGCCCGGTTCACCTTTCAGCAGTACGAACTGAATCTGACCGTCTTTG
TTCAGATCCCAACCCTGATTCGCCGCCCAGTGTTTAGCAATCAAATCGCCTTGAATAATGCCGGACTCTT
TGGAGTCAGTGCCAACGTAGTAGGCTTTGTCGTAGCTATCCAGCGCCTTACGAGACGGTTCTTTGTTGAA
GAAAACCACCGGCACGTTTTGCCCACGCGCTTTCTCAATCACCGTACCCGCAGCTGCCGGGTCAACCAGG
TTGATTGCCAGTGCCTTCACCCCTTTCGCCAGCAATACGTCGATCTGATCGTTCTGCTTGGACTGGTCAT
TCTGAGAATCATTCATCAGCAGCTGAACATCTGGCGCGGCTTTCGCATCTTGCTCAATAGCCTTGCGCAC
TACAGACATAAAGTTATCGTCGTACTTATAGATTGTTACACCAATGCGAGTATCAGCGATCCCGGCGGCG
GTCACGAACTCCAGCAGGACCATGTGATCGCGCTTCTCGTTGGGGTCTTTGCTCAGGGCGGACTGGGTGC
TCAGGTAGTGGTTGTCGGGCAGCAGCACGGGGCCGTCGCCGATGGGGGTGTTCTGCTGGTAGTGGTCGGC
GAGCTGCACGCTGCCGTCCTCGATGTTGTGGCGGATCTTGAAGTTGGCCTTGATGCCGTTCTTCTGCTTG
TCGGGGGTGATATAGACGT
